Addgene plasmid #115466: pLKO.1-shCELF4-4405
Purpose: Constitutive lentiviral expression
Depositing lab: William Hahn. Depositing organization: Dana-Farber Cancer Institute. Publication: An alternative splicing switch in FLNB promotes the mesenchymal cell state in human breast cancer. Li J, Choi PS, Chaffer CL, Labella K, Hwang JH, Giacomelli AO, Kim JW, Ilic N, Doench JG, Ly SH, Dai C, Hagel K, Hong AL, Gjoerup O, Goel S, Ge JY, Root DE, Zhao JJ, Brooks AN, Weinberg RA, Hahn WC. Elife. 2018 Jul 30;7. pii: 37184. doi: 10.7554/eLife.37184. 37184 PubMed 30059005.
Backbone
  Vector backbone: pLKO.1
  Backbone manufacturer: Broad Institute - Genetic Perturbation Platform
  Vector type: Mammalian Expression, Lentiviral, RNAi
  Selectable markers: Puromycin
Growth in bacteria
  Bacterial resistance: Ampicillin, 100 μg/mL
  Growth temperature: 37°C
  Growth strain: NEB Stable
  Copy number: High Copy
Gene/Insert
  Gene/Insert name: shCELF4-4405
  gRNA/shRNA sequence: TTATCTGACCATAGGCAGCAG
  Species: H. sapiens (human)
  Entrez Gene: CELF4 (a.k.a. BRUNOL-4, BRUNOL4)
  Cloning method: Unknown
  Sequencing primers: 5′ LKO.1 5'
Terms and licenses: Academic/Nonprofit Terms; Industry Terms: Not Available to Industry
How to cite: pLKO.1-shCELF4-4405 was a gift from William Hahn (Addgene plasmid # 115466 ; http://n2t.net/addgene:115466 ; RRID:Addgene_115466)
