[The description below was written by a language model from this plasmid's Addgene catalogue record and pLannotate feature annotations shown in this document.]
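Description:
pLKO.1-shCELF4-4405 is a lentiviral RNAi vector built on the pLKO.1 backbone from the Broad Institute Genetic Perturbation Platform. It carries a short hairpin RNA directed against human CELF4 (also known as BRUNOL4), an RNA-binding protein gene. The hairpin is expressed constitutively from the human U6 RNA polymerase III promoter. The hairpin itself is not annotated as a separate feature, but it presumably occupies the gap between the U6 promoter and the cPPT/CTS element. Downstream, the human PGK promoter drives puromycin N-acetyltransferase, so transduced mammalian cells can be selected with puromycin.

The viral framework is that of a third-generation, self-inactivating HIV-1 vector. An RSV promoter fused to a truncated 5' LTR produces the genomic RNA in packaging cells. It is followed by the Ψ packaging signal with a gag fragment, the Rev response element for Rev-dependent nuclear export, the cPPT/CTS, and a ΔU3 3' LTR that silences LTR promoter activity after integration. An SV40 poly(A) signal and SV40 origin lie beyond the 3' LTR. In bacteria the plasmid is maintained through a high-copy ColE1/pUC origin and ampicillin resistance, and an f1 origin is also present.

The feature table comes from a partial NGS assembly. It lists a second copy of the lac operator, T3 promoter, RSV promoter, 5' LTR, SV40 poly(A) and SV40 origin near its end, plus a NeoR/KanR fragment. These may reflect assembly redundancy rather than the real plasmid, so the recorded length should be treated with caution. The associated publication concerns alternative splicing and the mesenchymal state in breast cancer, which fits use of this construct for stable CELF4 knockdown.
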