Features (pLannotate 1.2.2; 32 found; start..end, strand, type, name):
     17..33      +  protein_bind   lac operator: The lac repressor binds to the lac operator to inhibit transcription in E. coli. This inhibition can be relieved by adding lactose or isopropyl-β-D-thiogalactopyranoside (IPTG). lac repressor encoded by lacI
     78..96      +  promoter       T3 promoter: promoter for bacteriophage T3 RNA polymerase
    124..350     +  promoter       RSV promoter: Rous sarcoma virus enhancer/promoter
    351..531     +  LTR            5' LTR (truncated): truncated 5' long terminal repeat (LTR) from HIV-1
    578..703     +  misc_feature   HIV-1 Ψ: packaging signal of human immunodeficiency virus type 1
    687..1050    +  CDS            HIV-1 gag (fragment): gag protein from human immunodeficiency virus 1; gag
   1196..1429    +  misc_feature   RRE: The Rev response element (RRE) of HIV-1 allows for Rev-dependent mRNA export from the nucleus to the cytoplasm.
   1806..1906    +  CDS            Rev (fragment): human immunodeficiency virus 1 (HIV-1) Rev protein; rev; enhances nuclear export of unspliced and incompletely spliced viral mRNAs
   1956..2196    +  promoter       U6 promoter: RNA polymerase III promoter for human U6 snRNA
   2301..2418    +  misc_feature   cPPT/CTS: central polypurine tract and central termination sequence of HIV-1
   2467..2977    +  promoter       hPGK promoter: human phosphoglycerate kinase 1 promoter
   2999..3598    +  CDS            PuroR: puromycin N-acetyltransferase; pac from Streptomyces alboniger; confers resistance to puromycin
   3641..3724    +  CDS            nef (fragment): NEF_HV1Z2 - Experimental evidence at protein level: Swiss-Prot protein existence level 1. Extracellular Nef protein targets CD4(+) T-lymphocytes for apoptosis by interacting with CXCR4 surface receptors. From Human immunodeficiency virus type 1 group M subtype D (isolate Z2/CDC-Z34) (HIV-1).
   3726..3959    +  LTR            3' LTR (ΔU3): self-inactivating 3' long terminal repeat (LTR) from HIV-1
   4031..4152    +  polyA_signal   SV40 poly(A) signal: SV40 polyadenylation signal
   4192..4327    +  rep_origin     SV40 ori: SV40 origin of replication
   4348..4366    -  promoter       T7 promoter: promoter for bacteriophage T7 RNA polymerase
   4374..4529    +  CDS            lacZα (fragment): LacZα fragment of β-galactosidase; lacZ fragment
   4534..4962    +  rep_origin     f1 ori (sequence partly withheld): f1 bacteriophage origin of replication; arrow indicates direction of (+) strand synthesis
   5015..5119    +  promoter       AmpR promoter: bla
   5120..5980    +  CDS            AmpR: β-lactamase; bla; confers resistance to ampicillin, carbenicillin, and related antibiotics
   6151..6739    +  rep_origin     ori: high-copy-number ColE1/pMB1/pBR322/pUC origin of replication
   6922..7014    +  CDS            lacI (fragment): lac repressor; lacI; The lac repressor binds to the lac operator to inhibit transcription in E. coli. This inhibition can be relieved by adding lactose or isopropyl-β-D-thiogalactopyranoside (IPTG).
   7027..7048    +  protein_bind   CAP binding site: CAP binding activates transcription in the presence of cAMP. E. coli catabolite activator protein
   7063..7093    +  promoter       lac promoter: promoter for the E. coli lac operon
   7101..7117    +  protein_bind   lac operator: The lac repressor binds to the lac operator to inhibit transcription in E. coli. This inhibition can be relieved by adding lactose or isopropyl-β-D-thiogalactopyranoside (IPTG). lac repressor encoded by lacI
   7162..7180    +  promoter       T3 promoter: promoter for bacteriophage T3 RNA polymerase
   7208..7434    +  promoter       RSV promoter: Rous sarcoma virus enhancer/promoter
   7435..7615    +  LTR            5' LTR (truncated): truncated 5' long terminal repeat (LTR) from HIV-1
   7687..7808    +  polyA_signal   SV40 poly(A) signal: SV40 polyadenylation signal
   7848..7983    +  rep_origin     SV40 ori: SV40 origin of replication
   8032..8184    +  CDS            NeoR/KanR (fragment): aminoglycoside phosphotransferase confers resistance to neomycin, kanamycin, and G418 (Geneticin®)
>Addgene plasmid #115466 | pLKO.1-shCELF4-4405 | addgene full sequence | sequence record 224208 | Addgene Partial NGS Result
CGTATGTTGTGTGGAATTGTGAGCGGATAACAATTTCACACAGGAAACAGCTATGACCATGATTACGCCA
AGCGCGCAATTAACCCTCACTAAAGGGAACAAAAGCTGGAGCTGCAAGCTTAATGTAGTCTTATGCAATA
CTCTTGTAGTCTTGCAACATGGTAACGATGAGTTAGCAACATGCCTTACAAGGAGAGAAAAAGCACCGTG
CATGCCGATTGGTGGAAGTAAGGTGGTACGATCGTGCCTTATTAGGAAGGCAACAGACGGGTCTGACATG
GATTGGACGAACCACTGAATTGCCGCATTGCAGAGATATTGTATTTAAGTGCCTAGCTCGATACATAAAC
GGGTCTCTCTGGTTAGACCAGATCTGAGCCTGGGAGCTCTCTGGCTAACTAGGGAACCCACTGCTTAAGC
CTCAATAAAGCTTGCCTTGAGTGCTTCAAGTAGTGTGTGCCCGTCTGTTGTGTGACTCTGGTAACTAGAG
ATCCCTCAGACCCTTTTAGTCAGTGTGGAAAATCTCTAGCAGTGGCGCCCGAACAGGGACTTGAAAGCGA
AAGGGAAACCAGAGGAGCTCTCTCGACGCAGGACTCGGCTTGCTGAAGCGCGCACGGCAAGAGGCGAGGG
GCGGCGACTGGTGAGTACGCCAAAAATTTTGACTAGCGGAGGCTAGAAGGAGAGAGATGGGTGCGAGAGC
GTCAGTATTAAGCGGGGGAGAATTAGATCGCGATGGGAAAAAATTCGGTTAAGGCCAGGGGGAAAGAAAA
AATATAAATTAAAACATATAGTATGGGCAAGCAGGGAGCTAGAACGATTCGCAGTTAATCCTGGCCTGTT
AGAAACATCAGAAGGCTGTAGACAAATACTGGGACAGCTACAACCATCCCTTCAGACAGGATCAGAAGAA
CTTAGATCATTATATAATACAGTAGCAACCCTCTATTGTGTGCATCAAAGGATAGAGATAAAAGACACCA
AGGAAGCTTTAGACAAGATAGAGGAAGAGCAAAACAAAAGTAAGACCACCGCACAGCAAGCGGCCGCTGA
TCTTCAGACCTGGAGGAGGAGATATGAGGGACAATTGGAGAAGTGAATTATATAAATATAAAGTAGTAAA
AATTGAACCATTAGGAGTAGCACCCACCAAGGCAAAGAGAAGAGTGGTGCAGAGAGAAAAAAGAGCAGTG
GGAATAGGAGCTTTGTTCCTTGGGTTCTTGGGAGCAGCAGGAAGCACTATGGGCGCAGCGTCAATGACGC
TGACGGTACAGGCCAGACAATTATTGTCTGGTATAGTGCAGCAGCAGAACAATTTGCTGAGGGCTATTGA
GGCGCAACAGCATCTGTTGCAACTCACAGTCTGGGGCATCAAGCAGCTCCAGGCAAGAATCCTGGCTGTG
GAAAGATACCTAAAGGATCAACAGCTCCTGGGGATTTGGGGTTGCTCTGGAAAACTCATTTGCACCACTG
CTGTGCCTTGGAATGCTAGTTGGAGTAATAAATCTCTGGAACAGATTTGGAATCACACGACCTGGATGGA
GTGGGACAGAGAAATTAACAATTACACAAGCTTAATACACTCCTTAATTGAAGAATCGCAAAACCAGCAA
GAAAAGAATGAACAAGAATTATTGGAATTAGATAAATGGGCAAGTTTGTGGAATTGGTTTAACATAACAA
ATTGGCTGTGGTATATAAAATTATTCATAATGATAGTAGGAGGCTTGGTAGGTTTAAGAATAGTTTTTGC
TGTACTTTCTATAGTGAATAGAGTTAGGCAGGGATATTCACCATTATCGTTTCAGACCCACCTCCCAACC
CCGAGGGGACCCGACAGGCCCGAAGGAATAGAAGAAGAAGGTGGAGAGAGAGACAGAGACAGATCCATTC
GATTAGTGAACGGATCTCGACGGTATCGATCACGAGACTAGCCTCGAGCGGCCGCCCCCTTCACCGAGGG
CCTATTTCCCATGATTCCTTCATATTTGCATATACGATACAAGGCTGTTAGAGAGATAATTGGAATTAAT
TTGACTGTAAACACAAAGATATTAGTACAAAATACGTGACGTAGAAAGTAATAATTTCTTGGGTAGTTTG
CAGTTTTAAAATTATGTTTTAAAATGGACTATCATATGCTTACCGTAACTTGAAAGTATTTCGATTTCTT
GGCTTTATATATCTTGTGGAAAGGACGAAACACCGGCCGGGCACATGAACGGATTAACTCGAGTTAATCC
GTTCATGTGCCCGGTTTTTGAATTCTCGACCTCGAGACAAATGGCAGTATTCATCCACAATTTTAAAAGA
AAAGGGGGGATTGGGGGGTACAGTGCAGGGGAAAGAATAGTAGACATAATAGCAACAGACATACAAACTA
AAGAATTACAAAAACAAATTACAAAAATTCAAAATTTTCGGGTTTATTACAGGGACAGCAGAGATCCACT
TTGGCCGCGGCTCGAGGGGGTTGGGGTTGCGCCTTTTCCAAGGCAGCCCTGGGTTTGCGCAGGGACGCGG
CTGCTCTGGGCGTGGTTCCGGGAAACGCAGCGGCGCCGACCCTGGGTCTCGCACATTCTTCACGTCCGTT
CGCAGCGTCACCCGGATCTTCGCCGCTACCCTTGTGGGCCCCCCGGCGACGCTTCCTGCTCCGCCCCTAA
GTCGGGAAGGTTCCTTGCGGTTCGCGGCGTGCCGGACGTGACAAACGGAAGCCGCACGTCTCACTAGTAC
CCTCGCAGACGGACAGCGCCAGGGAGCAATGGCAGCGCGCCGACCGCGATGGGCTGTGGCCAATAGCGGC
TGCTCAGCAGGGCGCGCCGAGAGCAGCGGCCGGGAAGGGGCGGTGCGGGAGGCGGGGTGTGGGGCGGTAG
TGTGGGCCCTGTTCCTGCCCGCGCGGTGTTCCGCATTCTGCAAGCCTCCGGAGCGCACGTCGGCAGTCGG
CTCCCTCGTTGACCGAATCACCGACCTCTCTCCCCAGGGGGATCCACCGGAGCTTACCATGACCGAGTAC
AAGCCCACGGTGCGCCTCGCCACCCGCGACGACGTCCCCAGGGCCGTACGCACCCTCGCCGCCGCGTTCG
CCGACTACCCCGCCACGCGCCACACCGTCGATCCGGACCGCCACATCGAGCGGGTCACCGAGCTGCAAGA
ACTCTTCCTCACGCGCGTCGGGCTCGACATCGGCAAGGTGTGGGTCGCGGACGACGGCGCCGCGGTGGCG
GTCTGGACCACGCCGGAGAGCGTCGAAGCGGGGGCGGTGTTCGCCGAGATCGGCCCGCGCATGGCCGAGT
TGAGCGGTTCCCGGCTGGCCGCGCAGCAACAGATGGAAGGCCTCCTGGCGCCGCACCGGCCCAAGGAGCC
CGCGTGGTTCCTGGCCACCGTCGGCGTCTCGCCCGACCACCAGGGCAAGGGTCTGGGCAGCGCCGTCGTG
CTCCCCGGAGTGGAGGCGGCCGAGCGCGCCGGGGTGCCCGCCTTCCTGGAGACCTCCGCGCCCCGCAACC
TCCCCTTCTACGAGCGGCTCGGCTTCACCGTCACCGCCGACGTCGAGGTGCCCGAAGGACCGCGCACCTG
GTGCATGACCCGCAAGCCCGGTGCCTGACGCCCGCCCCACGACCCGCAGCGCCCGACCGAAAGGAGCGCA
CGACCCCATGCATCGGTACCTTTAAGACCAATGACTTACAAGGCAGCTGTAGATCTTAGCCACTTTTTAA
AAGAAAAGGGGGGACTGGAAGGGCTAATTCACTCCCAACGAAGACAAGATCTGCTTTTTGCTTGTACTGG
GTCTCTCTGGTTAGACCAGATCTGAGCCTGGGAGCTCTCTGGCTAACTAGGGAACCCACTGCTTAAGCCT
CAATAAAGCTTGCCTTGAGTGCTTCAAGTAGTGTGTGCCCGTCTGTTGTGTGACTCTGGTAACTAGAGAT
CCCTCAGACCCTTTTAGTCAGTGTGGAAAATCTCTAGCAGTAGTAGTTCATGTCATCTTATTATTCAGTA
TTTATAACTTGCAAAGAAATGAATATCAGAGAGTGAGAGGAACTTGTTTATTGCAGCTTATAATGGTTAC
AAATAAAGCAATAGCATCACAAATTTCACAAATAAAGCATTTTTTTCACTGCATTCTAGTTGTGGTTTGT
CCAAACTCATCAATGTATCTTATCATGTCTGGCTCTAGCTATCCCGCCCCTAACTCCGCCCATCCCGCCC
CTAACTCCGCCCAGTTCCGCCCATTCTCCGCCCCATGGCTGACTAATTTTTTTTATTTATGCAGAGGCCG
AGGCCGCCTCGGCCTCTGAGCTATTCCAGAAGTAGTGAGGAGGCTTTTTTGGAGGCCTAGGGACGTACCC
AATTCGCCCTATAGTGAGTCGTATTACGCGCGCTCACTGGCCGTCGTTTTACAACGTCGTGACTGGGAAA
ACCCTGGCGTTACCCAACTTAATCGCCTTGCAGCACATCCCCCTTTCGCCAGCTGGCGTAATAGCGAAGA
GGCCCGCACCGATCGCCCTTCCCAACAGTTGCGCAGCCTGAATGGCGAATGGG
[124 nt withheld, positions 4534-4657]
C
[91 nt withheld, positions 4659-4749]
A
[49 nt withheld, positions 4751-4799]
CCTTTGACGTTGGAGTCCACGTTCTTT
[37 nt withheld, positions 4827-4863]
ACCCTATCTCGGTCTATTCTTTTGATTTATAAGGGATTTTGCCGATTTCGGCCTATTGGTTAAAAAATGA
GCTGATTTAACAAAAATTTAACGCGAATTTTAACAAAATATTAACGCTTACAATTTAGGTGGCACTTTTC
GGGGAAATGTGCGCGGAACCCCTATTTGTTTATTTTTCTAAATACATTCAAATATGTATCCGCTCATGAG
ACAATAACCCTGATAAATGCTTCAATAATATTGAAAAAGGAAGAGTATGAGTATTCAACATTTCCGTGTC
GCCCTTATTCCCTTTTTTGCGGCATTTTGCCTTCCTGTTTTTGCTCACCCAGAAACGCTGGTGAAAGTAA
AAGATGCTGAAGATCAGTTGGGTGCACGAGTGGGTTACATCGAACTGGATCTCAACAGCGGTAAGATCCT
TGAGAGTTTTCGCCCCGAAGAACGTTTTCCAATGATGAGCACTTTTAAAGTTCTGCTATGTGGCGCGGTA
TTATCCCGTATTGACGCCGGGCAAGAGCAACTCGGTCGCCGCATACACTATTCTCAGAATGACTTGGTTG
AGTACTCACCAGTCACAGAAAAGCATCTTACGGATGGCATGACAGTAAGAGAATTATGCAGTGCTGCCAT
AACCATGAGTGATAACACTGCGGCCAACTTACTTCTGACAACGATCGGAGGACCGAAGGAGCTAACCGCT
TTTTTGCACAACATGGGGGATCATGTAACTCGCCTTGATCGTTGGGAACCGGAGCTGAATGAAGCCATAC
CAAACGACGAGCGTGACACCACGATGCCTGTAGCAATGGCAACAACGTTGCGCAAACTATTAACTGGCGA
ACTACTTACTCTAGCTTCCCGGCAACAATTAATAGACTGGATGGAGGCGGATAAAGTTGCAGGACCACTT
CTGCGCTCGGCCCTTCCGGCTGGCTGGTTTATTGCTGATAAATCTGGAGCCGGTGAGCGTGGGTCTCGCG
GTATCATTGCAGCACTGGGGCCAGATGGTAAGCCCTCCCGTATCGTAGTTATCTACACGACGGGGAGTCA
GGCAACTATGGATGAACGAAATAGACAGATCGCTGAGATAGGTGCCTCACTGATTAAGCATTGGTAACTG
TCAGACCAAGTTTACTCATATATACTTTAGATTGATTTAAAACTTCATTTTTAATTTAAAAGGATCTAGG
TGAAGATCCTTTTTGATAATCTCATGACCAAAATCCCTTAACGTGAGTTTTCGTTCCACTGAGCGTCAGA
CCCCGTAGAAAAGATCAAAGGATCTTCTTGAGATCCTTTTTTTCTGCGCGTAATCTGCTGCTTGCAAACA
AAAAAACCACCGCTACCAGCGGTGGTTTGTTTGCCGGATCAAGAGCTACCAACTCTTTTTCCGAAGGTAA
CTGGCTTCAGCAGAGCGCAGATACCAAATACTGTTCTTCTAGTGTAGCCGTAGTTAGGCCACCACTTCAA
GAACTCTGTAGCACCGCCTACATACCTCGCTCTGCTAATCCTGTTACCAGTGGCTGCTGCCAGTGGCGAT
AAGTCGTGTCTTACCGGGTTGGACTCAAGACGATAGTTACCGGATAAGGCGCAGCGGTCGGGCTGAACGG
GGGGTTCGTGCACACAGCCCAGCTTGGAGCGAACGACCTACACCGAACTGAGATACCTACAGCGTGAGCT
ATGAGAAAGCGCCACGCTTCCCGAAGGGAGAAAGGCGGACAGGTATCCGGTAAGCGGCAGGGTCGGAACA
GGAGAGCGCACGAGGGAGCTTCCAGGGGGAAACGCCTGGTATCTTTATAGTCCTGTCGGGTTTCGCCACC
TCTGACTTGAGCGTCGATTTTTGTGATGCTCGTCAGGGGGGCGGAGCCTATGGAAAAACGCCAGCAACGC
GGCCTTTTTACGGTTCCTGGCCTTTTGCTGGCCTTTTGCTCACATGTTCTTTCCTGCGTTATCCCCTGAT
TCTGTGGATAACCGTATTACCGCCTTTGAGTGAGCTGATACCGCTCGCCGCAGCCGAACGACCGAGCGCA
GCGAGTCAGTGAGCGAGGAAGCGGAAGAGCGCCCAATACGCAAACCGCCTCTCCCCGCGCGTTGGCCGAT
TCATTAATGCAGCTGGCACGACAGGTTTCCCGACTGGAAAGCGGGCAGTGAGCGCAACGCAATTAATGTG
AGTTAGCTCACTCATTAGGCACCCCAGGCTTTACACTTTATGCTTCCGGCTCGTATGTTGTGTGGAATTG
TGAGCGGATAACAATTTCACACAGGAAACAGCTATGACCATGATTACGCCAAGCGCGCAATTAACCCTCA
CTAAAGGGAACAAAAGCTGGAGCTGCAAGCTTAATGTAGTCTTATGCAATACTCTTGTAGTCTTGCAACA
TGGTAACGATGAGTTAGCAACATGCCTTACAAGGAGAGAAAAAGCACCGTGCATGCCGATTGGTGGAAGT
AAGGTGGTACGATCGTGCCTTATTAGGAAGGCAACAGACGGGTCTGACATGGATTGGACGAACCACTGAA
TTGCCGCATTGCAGAGATATTGTATTTAAGTGCCTAGCTCGATACATAAACGGGTCTCTCTGGTTAGACC
AGATCTGAGCCTGGGAGCTCTCTGGCTAACTAGGGAACCCACTGCTTAAGCCTCAATAAAGCTTGCCTTG
AGTGCTTCAAGTAGTGTGTGCCCGTCTGTTGTGTGACTCTGGTAACTAGAGATCCCTCAGACCCTTTTAG
TCAGTGTGGAAAATCTCTAGCAGTAGTAGTTCATGTCATCTTATTATTCAGTATTTATAACTTGCAAAGA
AATGAATATCAGAGAGTGAGAGGAACTTGTTTATTGCAGCTTATAATGGTTACAAATAAAGCAATAGCAT
CACAAATTTCACAAATAAAGCATTTTTTTCACTGCATTCTAGTTGTGGTTTGTCCAAACTCATCAATGTA
TCTTATCATGTCTGGCTCTAGCTATCCCGCCCCTAACTCCGCCCATCCCGCCCCTAACTCCGCCCAGTTC
CGCCCATTCTCCGCCCCATGGCTGACTAATTTTTTTTATTTATGCAGAGGCCGAGGCCGCCTCGGCCTCT
GAGCTATTCCAGAAGTAGTGAGGAGGCTTTTTTGGAGGCCTAGGCTTTTGCAAAGATCGATCAAGAGACA
GGATGAGGATCGTTTCGCATGATTGAACAAGATGGATTGCACGCAGGTTCTCCGGCCGCTTGGGTGGAGA
GGCTATTCGGCTATGACTGGGCACAACAGACAATCGGCTGCTCTGATGCCGCCGTGTTCCGGCTGTCAGC
GCAGGGGCGCCCGGTTCTTTTTGTCAAGACC
