>Addgene plasmid #115466 | pLKO.1-shCELF4-4405 | depositor partial sequence | sequence record 217549 | LKO.1 5' sequence
TATATATCTTGTGGAAAGGACGAAACACCGGCCGGGCACATGAACGGATTAACTCGAGTTAATCCGTTCA
TGTGCCCGGTTTTTGAATTCTCGACCTCGAGACAAATGGCAGTATTCATCCACAATTTTAAAAGAAAAGG
GGGGATTGGGGGGTACAGTGCAGGGGAAAGAATAGTAGACATAATAGCAACAGACATACAAACTAAAGAA
TTACAAAAACAAATTACAAAAATTCAAAATTTTCGGGTTTATTACAGGGACAGCAGAGATCCACTTTGGC
CGCGGCTCGAGGGGGTTGGGGTTGCGCCTTTTCCAAGGCAGCCCTGGGTTTGCGCAGGGACGCGGCTGCT
CTGGGCGTGGTTCCGGGAAACGCAGCGGCGCCGACCCTGGGTCTCGCACATTCTTCACGTCCGTTCGCAG
CGTCACCCGGATCTTCGCCGCTACCCTTGTGGGCCCCCCGGCGACGCTTCCTGCTCCGCCCCTAAGTCGG
GAAGGTTCCTTGCGGTTCGCGGCGTGCCGGACGTGACAAACGGAAGCCGCACGTCTCACTAGTACCCTCG
CAGACGGACAGCGCCAGGGAGCAATGGCAGCGCGCCGACCGCGATGGGCTGTGGCCAATAGCGGCTGCTC
AGCAGGGCGCGCCGAGAGCAGCGGCCGGGAAGGGGCGGTGCGGGAGGCGGGGTGTGGGGCGGTAGTGTGG
GCCCTGTTCCTGCCCGCGCG
